>Addgene plasmid #233889 | pLJC2-NADK (D184A)-3xFLAG | addgene full sequence | sequence record 465957 | Addgene NGS Result
GTCCCTCATATCTCCTCCTCCAGGTCTGAAGATCAGCTGCTGCTTGCTGTGCGGTGGTCTTACTTTTGTT
TTGCTCTTCCTCTATCTTGTCTAAAGCTTCCTTGGTGTCTTTTATCTCTATCCTTTGATGCACACAATAG
AGGGTTGCTACTGTATTATATAATGATCTAAGTTCTTCTGATCCTGTCTGAAGGGATGGTTGTAGCTGTC
CCAGTATTTGTCTACAGCCTTCTGATGTTTCTAACAGGCCAGGATTAACTGCGAATCGTTCTAGCTCCCT
GCTTGCCCATACTATATGTTTTAATTTATATTTTTTCTTTCCCCCTGGCCTTAACCGAATTTTTTCCCAT
CGCGATCTAATTCTCCCCCGCTTAATACTGACGCTCTCGCACCCATCTCTCTCCTTCTAGCCTCCGCTAG
TCAAAATTTTTGGCGTACTCACCAGTCGCCGCCCCTCGCCTCTTGCCGTGCGCGCTTCAGCAAGCCGAGT
CCTGCGTCGAGAGAGCTCCTCTGGTTTCCCTTTCGCTTTCAAGTCCCTGTTCGGGCGCCACTGCTAGAGA
TTTTCCACACTGACTAAAAGGGTCTGAGGGATCTCTAGTTACCAGAGTCACACAACAGACGGGCACACAC
TACTTGAAGCACTCAAGGCAAGCTTTATTGAGGCTTAAGCAGTGGGTTCCCTAGTTAGCCAGAGAGCTCC
CAGGCTCAGATCTGGTCTAACCAGAGAGACCCGTTTATGTATCGAGCTAGGCACTTAAATACAATATCTC
TGCAATGCGGCAATTCAGTGGTTCGTCCAATCCATGTCAGACCCGTCTGTTGCCTTCCTAATAAGGCACG
ATCGTACCACCTTACTTCCACCAATCGGCATGCACGGTGCTTTTTCTCTCCTTGTAAGGCATGTTGCTAA
CTCATCGTTACCATGTTGCAAGACTACAAGAGTATTGCATAAGACTACATTAAGCTTGCAGCTCCAGCTT
TTGTTCCCTTTAGTGAGGGTTAATTGCGCGCTTGGCGTAATCATGGTCATAGCTGTTTCCTGTGTGAAAT
TGTTATCCGCTCACAATTCCACACAACATACGAGCCGGAAGCATAAAGTGTAAAGCCTGGGGTGCCTAAT
GAGTGAGCTAACTCACATTAATTGCGTTGCGCTCACTGCCCGCTTTCCAGTCGGGAAACCTGTCGTGCCA
GCTGCATTAATGAATCGGCCAACGCGCGGGGAGAGGCGGTTTGCGTATTGGGCGCTCTTCCGCTTCCTCG
CTCACTGACTCGCTGCGCTCGGTCGTTCGGCTGCGGCGAGCGGTATCAGCTCACTCAAAGGCGGTAATAC
GGTTATCCACAGAATCAGGGGATAACGCAGGAAAGAACATGTGAGCAAAAGGCCAGCAAAAGGCCAGGAA
CCGTAAAAAGGCCGCGTTGCTGGCGTTTTTCCATAGGCTCCGCCCCCCTGACGAGCATCACAAAAATCGA
CGCTCAAGTCAGAGGTGGCGAAACCCGACAGGACTATAAAGATACCAGGCGTTTCCCCCTGGAAGCTCCC
TCGTGCGCTCTCCTGTTCCGACCCTGCCGCTTACCGGATACCTGTCCGCCTTTCTCCCTTCGGGAAGCGT
GGCGCTTTCTCATAGCTCACGCTGTAGGTATCTCAGTTCGGTGTAGGTCGTTCGCTCCAAGCTGGGCTGT
GTGCACGAACCCCCCGTTCAGCCCGACCGCTGCGCCTTATCCGGTAACTATCGTCTTGAGTCCAACCCGG
TAAGACACGACTTATCGCCACTGGCAGCAGCCACTGGTAACAGGATTAGCAGAGCGAGGTATGTAGGCGG
TGCTACAGAGTTCTTGAAGTGGTGGCCTAACTACGGCTACACTAGAAGAACAGTATTTGGTATCTGCGCT
CTGCTGAAGCCAGTTACCTTCGGAAAAAGAGTTGGTAGCTCTTGATCCGGCAAACAAACCACCGCTGGTA
GCGGTGGTTTTTTTGTTTGCAAGCAGCAGATTACGCGCAGAAAAAAAGGATCTCAAGAAGATCCTTTGAT
CTTTTCTACGGGGTCTGACGCTCAGTGGAACGAAAACTCACGTTAAGGGATTTTGGTCATGAGATTATCA
AAAAGGATCTTCACCTAGATCCTTTTAAATTAAAAATGAAGTTTTAAATCAATCTAAAGTATATATGAGT
AAACTTGGTCTGACAGTTACCAATGCTTAATCAGTGAGGCACCTATCTCAGCGATCTGTCTATTTCGTTC
ATCCATAGTTGCCTGACTCCCCGTCGTGTAGATAACTACGATACGGGAGGGCTTACCATCTGGCCCCAGT
GCTGCAATGATACCGCGAGACCCACGCTCACCGGCTCCAGATTTATCAGCAATAAACCAGCCAGCCGGAA
GGGCCGAGCGCAGAAGTGGTCCTGCAACTTTATCCGCCTCCATCCAGTCTATTAATTGTTGCCGGGAAGC
TAGAGTAAGTAGTTCGCCAGTTAATAGTTTGCGCAACGTTGTTGCCATTGCTACAGGCATCGTGGTGTCA
CGCTCGTCGTTTGGTATGGCTTCATTCAGCTCCGGTTCCCAACGATCAAGGCGAGTTACATGATCCCCCA
TGTTGTGCAAAAAAGCGGTTAGCTCCTTCGGTCCTCCGATCGTTGTCAGAAGTAAGTTGGCCGCAGTGTT
ATCACTCATGGTTATGGCAGCACTGCATAATTCTCTTACTGTCATGCCATCCGTAAGATGCTTTTCTGTG
ACTGGTGAGTACTCAACCAAGTCATTCTGAGAATAGTGTATGCGGCGACCGAGTTGCTCTTGCCCGGCGT
CAATACGGGATAATACCGCGCCACATAGCAGAACTTTAAAAGTGCTCATCATTGGAAAACGTTCTTCGGG
GCGAAAACTCTCAAGGATCTTACCGCTGTTGAGATCCAGTTCGATGTAACCCACTCGTGCACCCAACTGA
TCTTCAGCATCTTTTACTTTCACCAGCGTTTCTGGGTGAGCAAAAACAGGAAGGCAAAATGCCGCAAAAA
AGGGAATAAGGGCGACACGGAAATGTTGAATACTCATACTCTTCCTTTTTCAATATTATTGAAGCATTTA
TCAGGGTTATTGTCTCATGAGCGGATACATATTTGAATGTATTTAGAAAAATAAACAAATAGGGGTTCCG
CGCACATTTCCCCGAAAAGTGCCACCTAAATTGTAAGCGTTAATATTTTGTTAAAATTCGCGTTAAATTT
TTGTTAAATCAGCTCATTTTTTAACCAATAGGCCGAAATCGGCAAAATCCCTTATAAATCAAAAGAATAG
ACCGAGATAGGGT
[37 nt withheld, positions 3304-3340]
AAAGAACGTGGACTCCAACGTCAAAGG
[49 nt withheld, positions 3368-3416]
T
[91 nt withheld, positions 3418-3508]
G
[124 nt withheld, positions 3510-3633]
CCCATTCGCCATTCAGGCTGCGCAACTGTTGGGAAGGGCGATCGGTGCGGGCCTCTTCGCTATTACGCCA
GCTGGCGAAAGGGGGATGTGCTGCAAGGCGATTAAGTTGGGTAACGCCAGGGTTTTCCCAGTCACGACGT
TGTAAAACGACGGCCAGTGAGCGCGCGTAATACGACTCACTATAGGGCGAATTGGGTACGTCCCTAGGCC
TCCAAAAAAGCCTCCTCACTACTTCTGGAATAGCTCAGAGGCCGAGGCGGCCTCGGCCTCTGCATAAATA
AAAAAAATTAGTCAGCCATGGGGCGGAGAATGGGCGGAACTGGGCGGAGTTAGGGGCGGGATGGGCGGAG
TTAGGGGCGGGATAGCTAGAGCCAGACATGATAAGATACATTGATGAGTTTGGACAAACCACAACTAGAA
TGCAGTGAAAAAAATGCTTTATTTGTGAAATTTGTGATGCTATTGCTTTATTTGTAACCATTATAAGCTG
CAATAAACAAGTTCCTCTCACTCTCTGATATTCATTTCTTTGCAAGTTATAAATACTGAATAATAAGATG
ACATGAACTACTACTGCTAGAGATTTTCCACACTGACTAAAAGGGTCTGAGGGATCTCTAGTTACCAGAG
TCACACAACAGACGGGCACACACTACTTGAAGCACTCAAGGCAAGCTTTATTGAGGCTTAAGCAGTGGGT
TCCCTAGTTAGCCAGAGAGCTCCCAGGCTCAGATCTGGTCTAACCAGAGAGACCCAGTACAAGCAAAAAG
CAGATCTTGTCTTCGTTGGGAGTGAATTAGCCCTTCCAGTCCCCCCTTTTCTTTTAAAAAGTGGCTAAGA
TCTACAGCTGCCTTGTAAGTCATTGGTCTTAAAGGTACCGATGCATGGGGTCGTGCGCTCCTTTCGGTCG
GGCGCTGCGGGTCGTGGGGCGGGCGTCAGGCACCGGGCTTGCGGGTCATGCACCAGGTGCGCGGTCCTTC
GGGCACCTCGACGTCGGCGGTGACGGTGAAGCCGAGCCGCTCGTAGAAGGGGAGGTTGCGGGGCGCGGAG
GTCTCCAGGAAGGCGGGCACCCCGGCGCGCTCGGCCGCCTCCACTCCGGGGAGCACGACGGCGCTGCCCA
GACCCTTGCCCTGGTGGTCGGGCGAGACGCCGACGGTGGCCAGGAACCACGCGGGCTCCTTGGGCCGGTG
CGGCGCCAGGAGGCCTTCCATCTGTTGCTGCGCGGCCAGCCGGGAACCGCTCAACTCGGCCATGCGCGGG
CCGATCTCGGCGAACACCGCCCCCGCTTCGACGCTCTCCGGCGTGGTCCAGACCGCCACCGCGGCGCCGT
CGTCCGCGACCCACACCTTGCCGATGTCGAGCCCGACGCGCGTGAGGAAGAGTTCTTGCAGCTCGGTGAC
CCGCTCGATGTGGCGGTCCGGATCGACGGTGTGGCGCGTGGCGGGGTAGTCGGCGAACGCGGCGGCGAGG
GTGCGTACGGCCCTGGGGACGTCGTCGCGGGTGGCGAGGCGCACCGTGGGCTTGTACTCGGTCATGGTAA
GCTCCGGTGGATCCCCCTGGGGAGAGAGGTCGGTGATTCGGTCAACGAGGGAGCCGACTGCCGACGTGCG
CTCCGGAGGCTTGCAGAATGCGGAACACCGCGCGGGCAGGAACAGGGCCCACACTACCGCCCCACACCCC
GCCTCCCGCACCGCCCCTTCCCGGCCGCTGCTCTCGGCGCGCCCTGCTGAGCAGCCGCTATTGGCCACAG
CCCATCGCGGTCGGCGCGCTGCCATTGCTCCCTGGCGCTGTCCGTCTGCGAGGGTACTAGTGAGACGTGC
GGCTTCCGTTTGTCACGTCCGGCACGCCGCGAACCGCAAGGAACCTTCCCGACTTAGGGGCGGAGCAGGA
AGCGTCGCCGGGGGGCCCACAAGGGTAGCGGCGAAGATCCGGGTGACGCTGCGAACGGACGTGAAGAATG
TGCGAGACCCAGGGTCGGCGCCGCTGCGTTTCCCGGAACCACGCCCAGAGCAGCCGCGTCCCTGCGCAAA
CCCAGGGCTGCCTTGGAAAAGGCGCAACCCCAACCCCCTCGAGCCGCGGCCAAAGTGGATCTCTGCTGTC
CCTGTAATAAACCCGAAAATTTTGAATTTTTGTAATTTGTTTTTGTAATTCTTTAGTTTGTATGTCTGTT
GCTATTATGTCTACTATTCTTTCCCCTGCACTGTACCCCCCAATCCCCCCTTTTCTTTTAAAATTGTGGA
TGAATACTGCCATTTGTCTCGAGGTCGAGAATTCTTATTACTTGTCATCGTCATCCTTGTAATCAATGTC
ATGATCTTTATAATCACCGTCATGGTCTTTGTAGTCGCCTGCGGCCGCGCTGCCTCCGCCCTCCTCTTCT
TCTTCCTCTTCCTCCTCAAAATGAGCCTGCTTCTTGCGAACGTTCCAATGAAGACATTGAGCCAGGGATT
CAAACCAATCTGATACCGGGTCGCGCACACAAATGCTCGGCAGAGGATAGCAGGAAGTGGTGATACTTAT
GGAATCCCCGTGCCGGATTTCCTGCCGTTTTCTCCCATCGAAGGACACCCAAGCGGTATTCCGCGCTTCA
GGGGACAGCATAATTTTCAACTCTACTCCGGCCGGTACTACTATCGGTCGGAAAGAGAGTGAGTGAGGAC
AAATCGGTGTGATCATTATGGCCGGCACGTTTGGGTGGATCATTGACGCACCTGCAGCGGCTGCATAGGC
TGTGGACCCGGTGGGTGTGCTCACGATAACCCCATCACCTTGGACCGTGGTAATCAAATGACCGTCCAGA
TATACGTCTACGTTACTGAGGTAGGAACTCGGGCCGCGGTCGATAACAACTTCGTTCAGGACTTGATATT
GCATAGCCTGTTTGCCTACATCCATGTCCAGGCCGGCTGCTTGACTCCCGTTTTCTCCGAGACCGTTATG
GACGGCTGTTTTCTTCCCTCGCAGTTCCTTTACAACCCTGACTTTCAGGCGGGAGCGCAAAACAACGGCG
GCGTTACCCTCTATGACCTGCGTTACCTGAGATTGAAAGTTCTCAAAAGAGAATGGCGTGAGAAAACCAA
GAGAGCCGAGATGGAATGCCATGACAGGTGGAACGCTGCCCTGAAAAAGGGAGGATGCATACAGAAGCGT
CCCGGCCCCTCCCAAACAGATTATAAAGTCGATCTGATTGGATATGTCGTCGTAATCTTCCCGAAACGTA
CAAAATTTTTTTTTCACAGCGCCAAAACTTTCATCAGAAGCGATCGCCGGGTCCTCGAGTACTTTCTTTT
CGACGTAAACGATCATATTTTCTTCCATCAAGTGTGTGCAAAGCTCTTTGAACGGTTGGAGGAGTGACGC
ATCCCGCATTTTTTTGATTACGAGAACGGACTTTGGACTCTTATTCCACGTGAGCCTCTGGGAAGCTGGA
TCCTGAATGTGCATGATTGTCTGCGGATTCTGAAGAACACATGCCTTGGGCCCAAATGTGGTCACAGGAC
AAGGCCCGTGGAGACTTCTAGTTCGGCGGAATTCCTTAGTAGACCCGAGGGCTGGGGACGCAGACAAGCT
TCTGCTCTTTGCTCTGCCTCGTATAGGATGGTTATAGCTCCATGTTTCGTCACCATGGCACGCTGAACAG
CAATATGCGGCAGCGTCTGGGCTAAGCTCTTTATTCATCGTCATTTTCTCCTGCTCCATCTCCATTGTCA
GGTTAATTAAACCGGTAGCGCTAGCGGATCTGACGGTTCACTAAACCAGCTCTGCTTATATAGACCTCCC
ACCGTACACGCCTACCGCCCATTTGCGTCAATGGGGCGGAGTTGTTACGACATTTTGGAAAGTCCCGTTG
ATTTTGGTGCCAAAACAAACTCCCATTGACGTCAATGGGGTGGAGACTTGGAAATCCCCGTGAGTCAAAC
CGCTATCCACGCCCATTGATGTACTGCCAAAACCGCATCACCATGGTAATAGCGATGACTAATACGTAGA
TGTACTGCCAAGTAGGAAAGTCCCATAAGGTCATGTACTGGGCATAATGCCAGGCGGGCCATTTACCGTC
ATTGACGTCAATAGGGGGCGTACTTGGCATATGATAGTCCATTTTAAAACATAATTTTAAAACTGCAAAC
TACCCAAGAAATTATTACTTTCTACGTCACGTATTTTGTACTAATATCTTTGTGTTTACAGTCAAATTAA
TTCCAATTATCTCTCTAACAGCCTTGTATCGTATATGCAAATATGAAGGAATCATGGGAAATAGGCCCTC
GGTGAAGGGGGCTGCTGCTCGAGGCTAGTCTCGTGATCGATACCGTCGAGATCCGTTCACTAATCGAATG
GATCTGTCTCTGTCTCTCTCTCCACCTTCTTCTTCTATTCCTTCGGGCCTGTCGGGTCCCCTCGGGGTTG
GGAGGTGGGTCTGAAACGATAATGGTGAATATCCCTGCCTAACTCTATTCACTATAGAAAGTACAGCAAA
AACTATTCTTAAACCTACCAAGCCTCCTACTATCATTATGAATAATTTTATATACCACAGCCAATTTGTT
ATGTTAAACCAATTCCACAAACTTGCCCATTTATCTAATTCCAATAATTCTTGTTCATTCTTTTCTTGCT
GGTTTTGCGATTCTTCAATTAAGGAGTGTATTAAGCTTGTGTAATTGTTAATTTCTCTGTCCCACTCCAT
CCAGGTCGTGTGATTCCAAATCTGTTCCAGAGATTTATTACTCCAACTAGCATTCCAAGGCACAGCAGTG
GTGCAAATGAGTTTTCCAGAGCAACCCCAAATCCCCAGGAGCTGTTGATCCTTTAGGTATCTTTCCACAG
CCAGGATTCTTGCCTGGAGCTGCTTGATGCCCCAGACTGTGAGTTGCAACAGATGCTGTTGCGCCTCAAT
AGCCCTCAGCAAATTGTTCTGCTGCTGCACTATACCAGACAATAATTGTCTGGCCTGTACCGTCAGCGTC
ATTGACGCTGCGCCCATAGTGCTTCCTGCTGCTCCCAAGAACCCAAGGAACAAAGCTCCTATTCCCACTG
CTCTTTTTTCTCTCTGCACCACTCTTCTCTTTGCCTTGGTGGGTGCTACTCCTAATGGTTCAATTTTTAC
TACTTTATATTTATATAATTCACTTCTCCAATT
Features (pLannotate 1.2.2; 29 found; start..end, strand, type, name):
     33..396     -  CDS            HIV-1 gag (fragment): gag protein from human immunodeficiency virus 1; gag
    380..505     -  misc_feature   HIV-1 Ψ: packaging signal of human immunodeficiency virus type 1
    552..732     -  LTR            5' LTR (truncated): truncated 5' long terminal repeat (LTR) from HIV-1
    733..959     -  promoter       RSV promoter: Rous sarcoma virus enhancer/promoter
    987..1005    -  promoter       T3 promoter: promoter for bacteriophage T3 RNA polymerase
   1050..1066    -  protein_bind   lac operator: The lac repressor binds to the lac operator to inhibit transcription in E. coli. This inhibition can be relieved by adding lactose or isopropyl-β-D-thiogalactopyranoside (IPTG). lac repressor encoded by lacI
   1074..1104    -  promoter       lac promoter: promoter for the E. coli lac operon
   1119..1140    -  protein_bind   CAP binding site: CAP binding activates transcription in the presence of cAMP. E. coli catabolite activator protein
   1153..1245    -  CDS            lacI (fragment): lac repressor; lacI; The lac repressor binds to the lac operator to inhibit transcription in E. coli. This inhibition can be relieved by adding lactose or isopropyl-β-D-thiogalactopyranoside (IPTG).
   1428..2016    -  rep_origin     ori: high-copy-number ColE1/pMB1/pBR322/pUC origin of replication
   2187..3047    -  CDS            AmpR: β-lactamase; bla; confers resistance to ampicillin, carbenicillin, and related antibiotics
   3048..3152    -  promoter       AmpR promoter: bla
   3205..3633    -  rep_origin     f1 ori (sequence partly withheld): f1 bacteriophage origin of replication; arrow indicates direction of (+) strand synthesis
   3638..3793    -  CDS            lacZα (fragment): LacZα fragment of β-galactosidase; lacZ fragment
   3801..3819    +  promoter       T7 promoter: promoter for bacteriophage T7 RNA polymerase
   3840..3975    -  rep_origin     SV40 ori: SV40 origin of replication
   4015..4136    -  polyA_signal   SV40 poly(A) signal: SV40 polyadenylation signal
   4208..4441    -  LTR            3' LTR (ΔU3): self-inactivating 3' long terminal repeat (LTR) from HIV-1
   4443..4526    -  CDS            nef (fragment): NEF_HV1Z2 - Experimental evidence at protein level: Swiss-Prot protein existence level 1. Extracellular Nef protein targets CD4(+) T-lymphocytes for apoptosis by interacting with CXCR4 surface receptors. From Human immunodeficiency virus type 1 group M subtype D (isolate Z2/CDC-Z34) (HIV-1).
   4569..5168    -  CDS            PuroR: puromycin N-acetyltransferase; pac from Streptomyces alboniger; confers resistance to puromycin
   5190..5700    -  promoter       hPGK promoter: human phosphoglycerate kinase 1 promoter
   5749..5866    -  misc_feature   cPPT/CTS: central polypurine tract and central termination sequence of HIV-1
   5914..5979    -  CDS            3xFLAG: three tandem FLAG® epitope tags, followed by an enterokinase cleavage site
   6028..7338    -  CDS            NADK: NADK_HUMAN - Experimental evidence at protein level: Swiss-Prot protein existence level 1. From Homo sapiens (Human).
   7391..7594    -  promoter       CMV promoter: human cytomegalovirus (CMV) immediate early promoter
   7595..7729    -  enhancer       CMV enhancer (fragment): human cytomegalovirus immediate early enhancer; contains an 18-bp deletion relative to the standard CMV enhancer
   7720..7903    -  promoter       U6 promoter (fragment): RNA polymerase III promoter for human U6 snRNA
   7953..8053    -  CDS            Rev (fragment): human immunodeficiency virus 1 (HIV-1) Rev protein; rev; enhances nuclear export of unspliced and incompletely spliced viral mRNAs
   8430..8663    -  misc_feature   RRE: The Rev response element (RRE) of HIV-1 allows for Rev-dependent mRNA export from the nucleus to the cytoplasm.
