[The description below was written by a language model from this plasmid's Addgene catalogue record and pLannotate feature annotations shown in this document.]
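Description:
pLJC2-NADK (D184A)-3xFLAG is an 8,776-nt lentiviral transfer plasmid for stable overexpression of a point mutant of human NAD kinase (NADK) in mammalian cells. It is built on the pLJC2 backbone and is maintained in E. coli as a high-copy plasmid through a ColE1/pUC-type origin with ampicillin selection (AmpR). An f1 origin, lac regulatory remnants and T3/T7 promoters are also carried over from the cloning backbone, as are an SV40 origin and poly(A) signal downstream of the 3' LTR.

The viral portion has a third-generation, self-inactivating layout. An RSV promoter fused to a truncated HIV-1 5' LTR drives production of the genomic RNA in packaging cells. It is followed by the Ψ packaging signal with a gag fragment, the Rev response element for Rev-dependent nuclear export, a cPPT/CTS element and a ΔU3 3' LTR that silences LTR promoter activity after integration.

Between the LTRs, a CMV promoter with a partial CMV enhancer drives the NADK open reading frame, which is fused at its C terminus to a 3xFLAG epitope for detection or immunoprecipitation. A residual U6 promoter fragment lies just upstream of the CMV sequences. The insert derives from a codon-optimised synthetic wild-type NADK sequence, cloned between PacI and NotI sites, in which aspartate 184 was changed to alanine by site-directed mutagenesis. The record does not state the functional consequence of this substitution. A separate hPGK promoter expresses puromycin N-acetyltransferase, so transduced cells can be selected with puromycin. The associated study concerns the conditional requirement for cytosolic NADK in folate-dependent nucleotide synthesis, which is consistent with expressing this mutant alongside wild-type NADK in cell lines.
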