Addgene plasmid #233889: pLJC2-NADK (D184A)-3xFLAG
Purpose: lentiviral overexpression vector for NADK (D184A)
Depositing lab: Jason Cantor. Depositing organization: Morgridge Institute for Research. Publication: Cytosolic NADK is conditionally essential for folate-dependent nucleotide synthesis. Flickinger KM, Mellado Fritz CA, Huggler KS, Wade GM, Chang GR, Fox KC, Simcox JA, Cantor JR. Nat Metab. 2025 May 2. doi: 10.1038/s42255-025-01272-3. PubMed 40316835.
Backbone
  Vector backbone: pLJC2
  Vector type: Mammalian Expression, Lentiviral
  Selectable markers: Puromycin
Growth in bacteria
  Bacterial resistance: Ampicillin, 100 μg/mL
  Growth temperature: 37°C
  Growth strain: NEB Stable
  Copy number: High Copy
Gene/Insert
  Gene/Insert name: NADK
  Species: H. sapiens (human)
  Mutation: D184A
  Entrez Gene: NADK (a.k.a. RP1-283E3.6, dJ283E3.1)
  Promoter: CMV
  Tag / fusion protein: 3xFLAG (C terminal on insert)
  Cloning method: Restriction Enzyme; 5′ cloning site PacI (unknown if destroyed); 3′ cloning site NotI (unknown if destroyed)
  Sequencing primers: 5′ TGTACGGTGGGAGGTCTATATAAG; 3′ CCCTTTTCTTTTAAAATTGTGGATGAATACTGCC
Terms and licenses: Academic/Nonprofit Terms; Industry Terms: Not Available to Industry
Depositor comments: Insert sequence is derived from the wild-type NADK sequence, which was prepared as a codon-optimized gBLOCK (IDT). The wild-type codon corresponding to D184 (GAC) was mutated to A184 (GCC) by site-directed mutagenesis.
How to cite: pLJC2-NADK (D184A)-3xFLAG was a gift from Jason Cantor (Addgene plasmid # 233889 ; http://n2t.net/addgene:233889 ; RRID:Addgene_233889)
