>Addgene plasmid #233889 | pLJC2-NADK (D184A)-3xFLAG | depositor partial sequence | sequence record 460302 | insert
ATGGAGATGGAGCAGGAGAAAATGACGATGAATAAAGAGCTTAGCCCAGACGCTGCCGCATATTGCTGTT
CAGCGTGCCATGGTGACGAAACATGGAGCTATAACCATCCTATACGAGGCAGAGCAAAGAGCAGAAGCTT
GTCTGCGTCCCCAGCCCTCGGGTCTACTAAGGAATTCCGCCGAACTAGAAGTCTCCACGGGCCTTGTCCT
GTGACCACATTTGGGCCCAAGGCATGTGTTCTTCAGAATCCGCAGACAATCATGCACATTCAGGATCCAG
CTTCCCAGAGGCTCACGTGGAATAAGAGTCCAAAGTCCGTTCTCGTAATCAAAAAAATGCGGGATGCGTC
ACTCCTCCAACCGTTCAAAGAGCTTTGCACACACTTGATGGAAGAAAATATGATCGTTTACGTCGAAAAG
AAAGTACTCGAGGACCCGGCGATCGCTTCTGATGAAAGTTTTGGCGCTGTGAAAAAAAAATTTTGTACGT
TTCGGGAAGATTACGACGACATATCCAATCAGATCGACTTTATAATCTGTTTGGGAGGGGCCGGGACGCT
TCTGTATGCATCCTCCCTTTTTCAGGGCAGCGTTCCACCTGTCATGGCATTCCATCTCGGCTCTCTTGGT
TTTCTCACGCCATTCTCTTTTGAGAACTTTCAATCTCAGGTAACGCAGGTCATAGAGGGTAACGCCGCCG
TTGTTTTGCGCTCCCGCCTGAAAGTCAGGGTTGTAAAGGAACTGCGAGGGAAGAAAACAGCCGTCCATAA
CGGTCTCGGAGAAAACGGGAGTCAAGCAGCCGGCCTGGACATGGATGTAGGCAAACAGGCTATGCAATAT
CAAGTCCTGAACGAAGTTGTTATCGACCGCGGCCCGAGTTCCTACCTCAGTAACGTAGACGTATATCTGG
ACGGTCATTTGATTACCACGGTCCAAGGTGATGGGGTTATCGTGAGCACACCCACCGGGTCCACAGCCTA
TGCAGCCGCTGCAGGTGCGTCAATGATCCACCCAAACGTGCCGGCCATAATGATCACACCGATTTGTCCT
CACTCACTCTCTTTCCGACCGATAGTAGTACCGGCCGGAGTAGAGTTGAAAATTATGCTGTCCCCTGAAG
CGCGGAATACCGCTTGGGTGTCCTTCGATGGGAGAAAACGGCAGGAAATCCGGCACGGGGATTCCATAAG
TATCACCACTTCCTGCTATCCTCTGCCGAGCATTTGTGTGCGCGACCCGGTATCAGATTGGTTTGAATCC
CTGGCTCAATGTCTTCATTGGAACGTTCGCAAGAAGCAGGCTCATTTTGAGGAGGAAGAGGAAGAAGAAG
AGGAGGGCGGAGGCAGCGCGGCCGCAGGCGACTACAAAGACCATGACGGTGATTATAAAGATCATGACAT
TGATTACAAGGATGACGATGACAAGTAATAA
